>Addgene plasmid #166800 | pcDNA3.1 LIC 6A FLAG-TEV-DPP9S E597R | addgene full sequence | sequence record 328346 | Addgene NGS Result
GACGGATCGGGAGATCTCCCGATCCCCTATGGTGCACTCTCAGTACAATCTGCTCTGATGCCGCATAGTT
AAGCCAGTATCTGCTCCCTGCTTGTGTGTTGGAGGTCGCTGAGTAGTGCGCGAGCAAAATTTAAGCTACA
ACAAGGCAAGGCTTGACCGACAATTGCATGAAGAATCTGCTTAGGGTTAGGCGTTTTGCGCTGCTTCGCG
ATGTACGGGCCAGATATACGCGTTGACATTGATTATTGACTAGTTATTAATAGTAATCAATTACGGGGTC
ATTAGTTCATAGCCCATATATGGAGTTCCGCGTTACATAACTTACGGTAAATGGCCCGCCTGGCTGACCG
CCCAACGACCCCCGCCCATTGACGTCAATAATGACGTATGTTCCCATAGTAACGCCAATAGGGACTTTCC
ATTGACGTCAATGGGTGGAGTATTTACGGTAAACTGCCCACTTGGCAGTACATCAAGTGTATCATATGCC
AAGTACGCCCCCTATTGACGTCAATGACGGTAAATGGCCCGCCTGGCATTATGCCCAGTACATGACCTTA
TGGGACTTTCCTACTTGGCAGTACATCTACGTATTAGTCATCGCTATTACCATGGTGATGCGGTTTTGGC
AGTACATCAATGGGCGTGGATAGCGGTTTGACTCACGGGGATTTCCAAGTCTCCACCCCATTGACGTCAA
TGGGAGTTTGTTTTGGCACCAAAATCAACGGGACTTTCCAAAATGTCGTAACAACTCCGCCCCATTGACG
CAAATGGGCGGTAGGCGTGTACGGTGGGAGGTCTATATAAGCAGAGCTCTCTGGCTAACTAGAGAACCCA
CTGCTTACTGGCTTATCGAAATTAATACGACTCACTATAGGGAGACCCAAGCTTGGTACCGAGCTCGGAT
CCCTACTTCCAATCCAATGCCACCATGGATATCGACTACAAGGACGATGACGACAAGGATTACGATATCC
CAACGACCGAAAACCTGTATTTTCAGGGCGCCATGGGATCCATGGCCACCACCGGGACCCCAACGGCCGA
CCGAGGCGACGCAGCCGCCACAGATGACCCGGCCGCCCGCTTCCAGGTGCAGAAGCACTCGTGGGACGGG
CTCCGGAGCATCATCCACGGCAGCCGCAAGTACTCGGGCCTCATTGTCAACAAGGCGCCCCACGACTTCC
AGTTTGTGCAGAAGACGGATGAGTCTGGGCCCCACTCCCACCGCCTCTACTACCTGGGAATGCCATATGG
CAGCCGAGAGAACTCCCTCCTCTACTCTGAGATTCCCAAGAAGGTCCGGAAAGAGGCTCTGCTGCTCCTG
TCCTGGAAGCAGATGCTGGATCATTTCCAGGCCACGCCCCACCATGGGGTCTACTCTCGGGAGGAGGAGC
TGCTGAGGGAGCGGAAACGCCTGGGGGTCTTCGGCATCACCTCCTACGACTTCCACAGCGAGAGTGGCCT
CTTCCTCTTCCAGGCCAGCAACAGCCTCTTCCACTGCCGCGACGGCGGCAAGAACGGCTTCATGGTGTCC
CCTATGAAACCGCTGGAAATCAAGACCCAGTGCTCAGGGCCCCGGATGGACCCCAAAATCTGCCCTGCCG
ACCCTGCCTTCTTCTCCTTCATCAATAACAGCGACCTGTGGGTGGCCAACATCGAGACAGGCGAGGAGCG
GCGGCTGACCTTCTGCCACCAAGGTTTATCCAATGTCCTGGATGACCCCAAGTCTGCGGGTGTGGCCACC
TTCGTCATACAGGAAGAGTTCGACCGCTTCACTGGGTACTGGTGGTGCCCCACAGCCTCCTGGGAAGGTT
CAGAGGGCCTCAAGACGCTGCGAATCCTGTATGAGGAAGTCGATGAGTCCGAGGTGGAGGTCATTCACGT
CCCCTCTCCTGCGCTAGAAGAAAGGAAGACGGACTCGTATCGGTACCCCAGGACAGGCAGCAAGAATCCC
AAGATTGCCTTGAAACTGGCTGAGTTCCAGACTGACAGCCAGGGCAAGATCGTCTCGACCCAGGAGAAGG
AGCTGGTGCAGCCCTTCAGCTCGCTGTTCCCGAAGGTGGAGTACATCGCCAGGGCCGGGTGGACCCGGGA
TGGCAAATACGCCTGGGCCATGTTCCTGGACCGGCCCCAGCAGTGGCTCCAGCTCGTCCTCCTCCCCCCG
GCCCTGTTCATCCCGAGCACAGAGAATGAGGAGCAGCGGCTAGCCTCTGCCAGAGCTGTCCCCAGGAATG
TCCAGCCGTATGTGGTGTACGAGGAGGTCACCAACGTCTGGATCAATGTTCATGACATCTTCTATCCCTT
CCCCCAATCAGAGGGAGAGGACGAGCTCTGCTTTCTCCGCGCCAATGAATGCAAGACCGGCTTCTGCCAT
TTGTACAAAGTCACCGCCGTTTTAAAATCCCAGGGCTACGATTGGAGTGAGCCCTTCAGCCCCGGGGAAG
ATGAATTTAAGTGCCCCATTAAGGAAGAGATTGCTCTGACCAGCGGTGAATGGGAGGTTTTGGCGAGGCA
CGGCTCCAAGATCTGGGTCAATGAGGAGACCAAGCTGGTGTACTTCCAGGGCACCAAGGACACGCCGCTG
GAGCACCACCTCTACGTGGTCAGCTATGAGGCGGCCGGCGAGATCGTACGCCTCACCACGCCCGGCTTCT
CCCATAGCTGCTCCATGAGCCAGAACTTCGACATGTTCGTCAGCCACTACAGCAGCGTGAGCACGCCGCC
CTGCGTGCACGTCTACAAGCTGAGCGGCCCCGACGACGACCCCCTGCACAAGCAGCCCCGCTTCTGGGCT
AGCATGATGCGGGCAGCCAGCTGCCCCCCGGATTATGTTCCTCCAGAGATCTTCCATTTCCACACGCGCT
CGGATGTGCGGCTCTACGGCATGATCTACAAGCCCCACGCCTTGCAGCCAGGGAAGAAGCACCCCACCGT
CCTCTTTGTATATGGAGGCCCCCAGGTGCAGCTGGTGAATAACTCCTTCAAAGGCATCAAGTACTTGCGG
CTCAACACACTGGCCTCCCTGGGCTACGCCGTGGTTGTGATTGACGGCAGGGGCTCCTGTCAGCGAGGGC
TTCGGTTCGAAGGGGCCCTGAAAAACCAAATGGGCCAGGTGGAGATCGAGGACCAGGTGGAGGGCCTGCA
GTTCGTGGCCGAGAAGTATGGCTTCATCGACCTGAGCCGAGTTGCCATCCATGGCTGGTCCTACGGGGGC
TTCCTCTCGCTCATGGGGCTAATCCACAAGCCCCAGGTGTTCAAGGTGGCCATCGCGGGTGCCCCGGTCA
CCGTCTGGATGGCCTACGACACAGGGTACACTGAGCGCTACATGGACGTCCCTGAGAACAACCAGCACGG
CTATGAGGCGGGTTCCGTGGCCCTGCACGTGGAGAAGCTGCCCAATGAGCCCAACCGCTTGCTTATCCTC
CACGGCTTCCTGGACGAAAACGTGCACTTTTTCCACACAAACTTCCTCGTCTCCCAACTGATCCGAGCAG
GGAAACCTTACCAGCTCCAGATCTACCCCAACGAGAGACACAGTATTCGCTGCCCCGAGTCGGGCGAGCA
CTATGAAGTCACGTTGCTGCACTTTCTACAGGAATACCTCTAGTAATAACATTGGAAGTGGATAATCTAG
AGGGCCCTATTCTATAGTGTCACCTAAATGCTAGAGCTCGCTGATCAGCCTCGACTGTGCCTTCTAGTTG
CCAGCCATCTGTTGTTTGCCCCTCCCCCGTGCCTTCCTTGACCCTGGAAGGTGCCACTCCCACTGTCCTT
TCCTAATAAAATGAGGAAATTGCATCGCATTGTCTGAGTAGGTGTCATTCTATTCTGGGGGGTGGGGTGG
GGCAGGACAGCAAGGGGGAGGATTGGGAAGACAATAGCAGGCATGCTGGGGATGCGGTGGGCTCTATGGC
TTCTGAGGCGGAAAGAACCAGCTGGGGCTCTAGGGGGTATCCCC
[124 nt withheld, positions 3965-4088]
C
[91 nt withheld, positions 4090-4180]
A
[49 nt withheld, positions 4182-4230]
CCTTTGACGTTGGAGTCCACGTTCTTT
[37 nt withheld, positions 4258-4294]
ACCCTATCTCGGTCTATTCTTTTGATTTATAAGGGATTTTGCCGATTTCGGCCTATTGGTTAAAAAATGA
GCTGATTTAACAAAAATTTAACGCGAATTAATTCTGTGGAATGTGTGTCAGTTAGGGTGTGGAAAGTCCC
CAGGCTCCCCAGCAGGCAGAAGTATGCAAAGCATGCATCTCAATTAGTCAGCAACCAGGTGTGGAAAGTC
CCCAGGCTCCCCAGCAGGCAGAAGTATGCAAAGCATGCATCTCAATTAGTCAGCAACCATAGTCCCGCCC
CTAACTCCGCCCATCCCGCCCCTAACTCCGCCCAGTTCCGCCCATTCTCCGCCCCATGGCTGACTAATTT
TTTTTATTTATGCAGAGGCCGAGGCCGCCTCTGCCTCTGAGCTATTCCAGAAGTAGTGAGGAGGCTTTTT
TGGAGGCCTAGGCTTTTGCAAAAAGCTCCCGGGAGCTTGTATATCCATTTTCGGATCTGATCAAGAGACA
GGATGAGGATCGTTTCGCATGATTGAACAAGATGGATTGCACGCAGGTTCTCCGGCCGCTTGGGTGGAGA
GGCTATTCGGCTATGACTGGGCACAACAGACAATCGGCTGCTCTGATGCCGCCGTGTTCCGGCTGTCAGC
GCAGGGGCGCCCGGTTCTTTTTGTCAAGACCGACCTGTCCGGTGCCCTGAATGAACTGCAGGACGAGGCA
GCGCGGCTATCGTGGCTGGCCACGACGGGCGTTCCTTGCGCAGCTGTGCTCGACGTTGTCACTGAAGCGG
GAAGGGACTGGCTGCTATTGGGCGAAGTGCCGGGGCAGGATCTCCTGTCATCTCACCTTGCTCCTGCCGA
GAAAGTATCCATCATGGCTGATGCAATGCGGCGGCTGCATACGCTTGATCCGGCTACCTGCCCATTCGAC
CACCAAGCGAAACATCGCATCGAGCGAGCACGTACTCGGATGGAAGCCGGTCTTGTCGATCAGGATGATC
TGGACGAAGAGCATCAGGGGCTCGCGCCAGCCGAACTGTTCGCCAGGCTCAAGGCGCGCATGCCCGACGG
CGAGGATCTCGTCGTGACCCATGGCGATGCCTGCTTGCCGAATATCATGGTGGAAAATGGCCGCTTTTCT
GGATTCATCGACTGTGGCCGGCTGGGTGTGGCGGACCGCTATCAGGACATAGCGTTGGCTACCCGTGATA
TTGCTGAAGAGCTTGGCGGCGAATGGGCTGACCGCTTCCTCGTGCTTTACGGTATCGCCGCTCCCGATTC
GCAGCGCATCGCCTTCTATCGCCTTCTTGACGAGTTCTTCTGAGCGGGACTCTGGGGTTCGAAATGACCG
ACCAAGCGACGCCCAACCTGCCATCACGAGATTTCGATTCCACCGCCGCCTTCTATGAAAGGTTGGGCTT
CGGAATCGTTTTCCGGGACGCCGGCTGGATGATCCTCCAGCGCGGGGATCTCATGCTGGAGTTCTTCGCC
CACCCCAACTTGTTTATTGCAGCTTATAATGGTTACAAATAAAGCAATAGCATCACAAATTTCACAAATA
AAGCATTTTTTTCACTGCATTCTAGTTGTGGTTTGTCCAAACTCATCAATGTATCTTATCATGTCTGTAT
ACCGTCGACCTCTAGCTAGAGCTTGGCGTAATCATGGTCATAGCTGTTTCCTGTGTGAAATTGTTATCCG
CTCACAATTCCACACAACATACGAGCCGGAAGCATAAAGTGTAAAGCCTGGGGTGCCTAATGAGTGAGCT
AACTCACATTAATTGCGTTGCGCTCACTGCCCGCTTTCCAGTCGGGAAACCTGTCGTGCCAGCTGCATTA
ATGAATCGGCCAACGCGCGGGGAGAGGCGGTTTGCGTATTGGGCGCTCTTCCGCTTCCTCGCTCACTGAC
TCGCTGCGCTCGGTCGTTCGGCTGCGGCGAGCGGTATCAGCTCACTCAAAGGCGGTAATACGGTTATCCA
CAGAATCAGGGGATAACGCAGGAAAGAACATGTGAGCAAAAGGCCAGCAAAAGGCCAGGAACCGTAAAAA
GGCCGCGTTGCTGGCGTTTTTCCATAGGCTCCGCCCCCCTGACGAGCATCACAAAAATCGACGCTCAAGT
CAGAGGTGGCGAAACCCGACAGGACTATAAAGATACCAGGCGTTTCCCCCTGGAAGCTCCCTCGTGCGCT
CTCCTGTTCCGACCCTGCCGCTTACCGGATACCTGTCCGCCTTTCTCCCTTCGGGAAGCGTGGCGCTTTC
TCATAGCTCACGCTGTAGGTATCTCAGTTCGGTGTAGGTCGTTCGCTCCAAGCTGGGCTGTGTGCACGAA
CCCCCCGTTCAGCCCGACCGCTGCGCCTTATCCGGTAACTATCGTCTTGAGTCCAACCCGGTAAGACACG
ACTTATCGCCACTGGCAGCAGCCACTGGTAACAGGATTAGCAGAGCGAGGTATGTAGGCGGTGCTACAGA
GTTCTTGAAGTGGTGGCCTAACTACGGCTACACTAGAAGAACAGTATTTGGTATCTGCGCTCTGCTGAAG
CCAGTTACCTTCGGAAAAAGAGTTGGTAGCTCTTGATCCGGCAAACAAACCACCGCTGGTAGCGGTGGTT
TTTTTGTTTGCAAGCAGCAGATTACGCGCAGAAAAAAAGGATCTCAAGAAGATCCTTTGATCTTTTCTAC
GGGGTCTGACGCTCAGTGGAACGAAAACTCACGTTAAGGGATTTTGGTCATGAGATTATCAAAAAGGATC
TTCACCTAGATCCTTTTAAATTAAAAATGAAGTTTTAAATCAATCTAAAGTATATATGAGTAAACTTGGT
CTGACAGTTACCAATGCTTAATCAGTGAGGCACCTATCTCAGCGATCTGTCTATTTCGTTCATCCATAGT
TGCCTGACTCCCCGTCGTGTAGATAACTACGATACGGGAGGGCTTACCATCTGGCCCCAGTGCTGCAATG
ATACCGCGAGACCCACGCTCACCGGCTCCAGATTTATCAGCAATAAACCAGCCAGCCGGAAGGGCCGAGC
GCAGAAGTGGTCCTGCAACTTTATCCGCCTCCATCCAGTCTATTAATTGTTGCCGGGAAGCTAGAGTAAG
TAGTTCGCCAGTTAATAGTTTGCGCAACGTTGTTGCCATTGCTACAGGCATCGTGGTGTCACGCTCGTCG
TTTGGTATGGCTTCATTCAGCTCCGGTTCCCAACGATCAAGGCGAGTTACATGATCCCCCATGTTGTGCA
AAAAAGCGGTTAGCTCCTTCGGTCCTCCGATCGTTGTCAGAAGTAAGTTGGCCGCAGTGTTATCACTCAT
GGTTATGGCAGCACTGCATAATTCTCTTACTGTCATGCCATCCGTAAGATGCTTTTCTGTGACTGGTGAG
TACTCAACCAAGTCATTCTGAGAATAGTGTATGCGGCGACCGAGTTGCTCTTGCCCGGCGTCAATACGGG
ATAATACCGCGCCACATAGCAGAACTTTAAAAGTGCTCATCATTGGAAAACGTTCTTCGGGGCGAAAACT
CTCAAGGATCTTACCGCTGTTGAGATCCAGTTCGATGTAACCCACTCGTGCACCCAACTGATCTTCAGCA
TCTTTTACTTTCACCAGCGTTTCTGGGTGAGCAAAAACAGGAAGGCAAAATGCCGCAAAAAAGGGAATAA
GGGCGACACGGAAATGTTGAATACTCATACTCTTCCTTTTTCATTATTATTGAAGCATTTATCAGGGTTA
TTGTCTCATGAGCGGATACATATTTGAATGTATTTAGAAAAATAAACAAATAGGGGTTCCGCGCACATTT
CCCCGAAAAGTGCCACCTGACGTC
Features (pLannotate 1.2.2; 22 found; start..end, strand, type, name):
     28..80      -  misc_feature   bom (fragment): basis of mobility region from pBR322
    235..614     +  enhancer       CMV enhancer: human cytomegalovirus immediate early enhancer
    615..818     +  promoter       CMV promoter: human cytomegalovirus (CMV) immediate early promoter
    814..847     +  LTR            5' LTR (truncated) (fragment): truncated 5' long terminal repeat (LTR) from HIV-1
    863..881     +  promoter       T7 promoter: promoter for bacteriophage T7 RNA polymerase
    989..1009    +  CDS            TEV site: tobacco etch virus (TEV) protease recognition and cleavage site
   1022..3610    +  CDS            DPP9: DPP9_HUMAN - Also known as DPRP2. Experimental evidence at protein level: Swiss-Prot protein existence level 1. Dipeptidyl peptidase that cleaves off N-terminal dipeptides from proteins having a Pro or Ala residue at position 2 (PubMed:12662155, PubMed:16475979, PubMed:19667070, PubMed:30291141, PubMed:29382749). Acts as an inhibitor of caspase-1-dependent monocyte and macrophage pyroptosis: inhibits pyroptosis by preventing activation of NLRP1 and CARD8 via an unknown mechanism (PubMed:27820798, PubMed:30291141, PubMed:29967349, PubMed:31525884, PubMed:32796818). From Homo sapiens (Human).
   3651..3669    -  promoter       SP6 promoter: promoter for bacteriophage SP6 RNA polymerase
   3695..3919    +  polyA_signal   bGH poly(A) signal: bovine growth hormone polyadenylation signal
   3923..3944    +  promoter       SV40 promoter (fragment): SV40 enhancer and early promoter
   3965..4393    +  rep_origin     f1 ori (sequence partly withheld): f1 bacteriophage origin of replication; arrow indicates direction of (+) strand synthesis
   4407..4736    +  promoter       SV40 promoter: SV40 enhancer and early promoter
   4803..5594    +  CDS            neo: KKA2_KLEPN - Also known as kan, nptII. Experimental evidence at protein level: Swiss-Prot protein existence level 1. Resistance to kanamycin, neomycin, paromomycin, ribostamycin, butirosin and gentamicin B. From Klebsiella pneumoniae.
   5618..5776    +  CDS            ble (fragment): BLE_KLEPN - Experimental evidence at protein level: Swiss-Prot protein existence level 1. Binding protein with a strong affinity to the bleomycin family of antibiotics. Binds to CL990; an antimitotic-antibiotic compound. From Klebsiella pneumoniae.
   5771..5892    +  polyA_signal   SV40 poly(A) signal: SV40 polyadenylation signal
   5965..5981    -  protein_bind   lac operator: The lac repressor binds to the lac operator to inhibit transcription in E. coli. This inhibition can be relieved by adding lactose or isopropyl-β-D-thiogalactopyranoside (IPTG). lac repressor encoded by lacI
   5989..6019    -  promoter       lac promoter: promoter for the E. coli lac operon
   6034..6055    -  protein_bind   CAP binding site: CAP binding activates transcription in the presence of cAMP. E. coli catabolite activator protein
   6068..6160    -  CDS            lacI (fragment): lac repressor; lacI; The lac repressor binds to the lac operator to inhibit transcription in E. coli. This inhibition can be relieved by adding lactose or isopropyl-β-D-thiogalactopyranoside (IPTG).
   6343..6931    -  rep_origin     ori: high-copy-number ColE1/pMB1/pBR322/pUC origin of replication
   7102..7962    -  CDS            AmpR: β-lactamase; bla; confers resistance to ampicillin, carbenicillin, and related antibiotics
   7963..8067    -  promoter       AmpR promoter: bla
