[The description below was written by a language model from this plasmid's Addgene catalogue record and pLannotate feature annotations shown in this document.]
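Description:
pcDNA3.1 LIC 6A FLAG-TEV-DPP9S E597R is a mammalian expression plasmid of about 8.1 kb, built on the pcDNA3.1 LIC 6A backbone by ligation-independent cloning. It is propagated in E. coli through a high-copy ColE1/pUC-type origin and selected with ampicillin via the β-lactamase gene and its own promoter. An f1 origin is also present. The backbone carries a second cassette in which the SV40 enhancer/early promoter drives the neomycin phosphotransferase gene, terminated by an SV40 polyadenylation signal. This cassette would permit G418 selection of stably transfected mammalian cells, although the record does not describe such use. Several small annotated fragments (bom, lac promoter/operator, lacI, ble and a short HIV-1 LTR match) appear to be backbone remnants rather than functional parts.

The payload is the short isoform of human dipeptidyl peptidase 9 (DPP9S), carrying the E597R substitution. It is transcribed from the CMV immediate-early enhancer and promoter and terminated by the bovine growth hormone polyadenylation signal. The backbone supplies an N-terminal FLAG tag followed by a TEV protease cleavage site. The feature table annotates the TEV site just upstream of the DPP9 coding region but does not call the FLAG epitope separately. This arrangement allows anti-FLAG detection or affinity capture, with optional removal of the tag by TEV protease. T7 and SP6 promoters flank the insert.

DPP9 restrains pyroptosis by preventing activation of the NLRP1 and CARD8 inflammasome sensors. According to the depositor, the E597R mutant shows partial loss of CARD8 binding. The construct therefore suits comparison with wild-type DPP9S in binding or inflammasome-regulation studies in transfected mammalian cells.
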