Addgene plasmid #166800: pcDNA3.1 LIC 6A FLAG-TEV-DPP9S E597R
Purpose: Mammalian cell expression vector for FLAG-tagged DPP9S. E597R mutant is partial loss of CARD8 binding.
Depositing lab: Hao Wu. Depositing organization: Boston Children's Hospital. Publication: DPP9 sequesters the C terminus of NLRP1 to repress inflammasome activation. Hollingsworth LR, Sharif H, Griswold AR, Fontana P, Mintseris J, Dagbay KB, Paulo JA, Gygi SP, Bachovchin DA, Wu H. Nature. 2021 Mar 17. pii: 10.1038/s41586-021-03350-4. doi: 10.1038/s41586-021-03350-4. PubMed 33731932.
Backbone
  Vector backbone: pcDNA3.1 LIC 6A
  Vector type: Mammalian Expression
Growth in bacteria
  Bacterial resistance: Ampicillin, 100 μg/mL
  Growth temperature: 37°C
  Growth strain: DH5alpha
  Copy number: High Copy
Gene/Insert
  Gene/Insert name: DPP9 (alt name: DPP9S)
  Species: H. sapiens (human)
  Mutation: E597R
  Entrez Gene: DPP9 (a.k.a. DP9, DPLP9, DPP IX, DPRP-2, DPRP2, HATIS, IMD111)
  Promoter: CMV
  Tag / fusion protein: FLAG-TEV (N terminal on backbone)
  Cloning method: Ligation Independent Cloning
  Sequencing primers: 5′ CMV F; 3′ BGHR
Terms and licenses: Academic/Nonprofit Terms; Industry Terms: Not Available to Industry
Depositor comments: Mammalian cell expression vector for FLAG-tagged DPP9S. E597R mutant is partial loss of CARD8 binding.
How to cite: pcDNA3.1 LIC 6A FLAG-TEV-DPP9S E597R was a gift from Hao Wu (Addgene plasmid # 166800 ; http://n2t.net/addgene:166800 ; RRID:Addgene_166800)
