>Addgene plasmid #166800 | pcDNA3.1 LIC 6A FLAG-TEV-DPP9S E597R | depositor partial sequence | sequence record 323798 | Insert sequence
ATGGATATCGACTACAAGGACGATGACGACAAGGATTACGATATCCCAACGACCGAAAACCTGTATTTTC
AGGGCGCCATGGGATCCATGGCCACCACCGGGACCCCAACGGCCGACCGAGGCGACGCAGCCGCCACAGA
TGACCCGGCCGCCCGCTTCCAGGTGCAGAAGCACTCGTGGGACGGGCTCCGGAGCATCATCCACGGCAGC
CGCAAGTACTCGGGCCTCATTGTCAACAAGGCGCCCCACGACTTCCAGTTTGTGCAGAAGACGGATGAGT
CTGGGCCCCACTCCCACCGCCTCTACTACCTGGGAATGCCATATGGCAGCCGAGAGAACTCCCTCCTCTA
CTCTGAGATTCCCAAGAAGGTCCGGAAAGAGGCTCTGCTGCTCCTGTCCTGGAAGCAGATGCTGGATCAT
TTCCAGGCCACGCCCCACCATGGGGTCTACTCTCGGGAGGAGGAGCTGCTGAGGGAGCGGAAACGCCTGG
GGGTCTTCGGCATCACCTCCTACGACTTCCACAGCGAGAGTGGCCTCTTCCTCTTCCAGGCCAGCAACAG
CCTCTTCCACTGCCGCGACGGCGGCAAGAACGGCTTCATGGTGTCCCCTATGAAACCGCTGGAAATCAAG
ACCCAGTGCTCAGGGCCCCGGATGGACCCCAAAATCTGCCCTGCCGACCCTGCCTTCTTCTCCTTCATCA
ATAACAGCGACCTGTGGGTGGCCAACATCGAGACAGGCGAGGAGCGGCGGCTGACCTTCTGCCACCAAGG
TTTATCCAATGTCCTGGATGACCCCAAGTCTGCGGGTGTGGCCACCTTCGTCATACAGGAAGAGTTCGAC
CGCTTCACTGGGTACTGGTGGTGCCCCACAGCCTCCTGGGAAGGTTCAGAGGGCCTCAAGACGCTGCGAA
TCCTGTATGAGGAAGTCGATGAGTCCGAGGTGGAGGTCATTCACGTCCCCTCTCCTGCGCTAGAAGAAAG
GAAGACGGACTCGTATCGGTACCCCAGGACAGGCAGCAAGAATCCCAAGATTGCCTTGAAACTGGCTGAG
TTCCAGACTGACAGCCAGGGCAAGATCGTCTCGACCCAGGAGAAGGAGCTGGTGCAGCCCTTCAGCTCGC
TGTTCCCGAAGGTGGAGTACATCGCCAGGGCCGGGTGGACCCGGGATGGCAAATACGCCTGGGCCATGTT
CCTGGACCGGCCCCAGCAGTGGCTCCAGCTCGTCCTCCTCCCCCCGGCCCTGTTCATCCCGAGCACAGAG
AATGAGGAGCAGCGGCTAGCCTCTGCCAGAGCTGTCCCCAGGAATGTCCAGCCGTATGTGGTGTACGAGG
AGGTCACCAACGTCTGGATCAATGTTCATGACATCTTCTATCCCTTCCCCCAATCAGAGGGAGAGGACGA
GCTCTGCTTTCTCCGCGCCAATGAATGCAAGACCGGCTTCTGCCATTTGTACAAAGTCACCGCCGTTTTA
AAATCCCAGGGCTACGATTGGAGTGAGCCCTTCAGCCCCGGGGAAGATGAATTTAAGTGCCCCATTAAGG
AAGAGATTGCTCTGACCAGCGGTGAATGGGAGGTTTTGGCGAGGCACGGCTCCAAGATCTGGGTCAATGA
GGAGACCAAGCTGGTGTACTTCCAGGGCACCAAGGACACGCCGCTGGAGCACCACCTCTACGTGGTCAGC
TATGAGGCGGCCGGCGAGATCGTACGCCTCACCACGCCCGGCTTCTCCCATAGCTGCTCCATGAGCCAGA
ACTTCGACATGTTCGTCAGCCACTACAGCAGCGTGAGCACGCCGCCCTGCGTGCACGTCTACAAGCTGAG
CGGCCCCGACGACGACCCCCTGCACAAGCAGCCCCGCTTCTGGGCTAGCATGATGCGGGCAGCCAGCTGC
CCCCCGGATTATGTTCCTCCAGAGATCTTCCATTTCCACACGCGCTCGGATGTGCGGCTCTACGGCATGA
TCTACAAGCCCCACGCCTTGCAGCCAGGGAAGAAGCACCCCACCGTCCTCTTTGTATATGGAGGCCCCCA
GGTGCAGCTGGTGAATAACTCCTTCAAAGGCATCAAGTACTTGCGGCTCAACACACTGGCCTCCCTGGGC
TACGCCGTGGTTGTGATTGACGGCAGGGGCTCCTGTCAGCGAGGGCTTCGGTTCGAAGGGGCCCTGAAAA
ACCAAATGGGCCAGGTGGAGATCGAGGACCAGGTGGAGGGCCTGCAGTTCGTGGCCGAGAAGTATGGCTT
CATCGACCTGAGCCGAGTTGCCATCCATGGCTGGTCCTACGGGGGCTTCCTCTCGCTCATGGGGCTAATC
CACAAGCCCCAGGTGTTCAAGGTGGCCATCGCGGGTGCCCCGGTCACCGTCTGGATGGCCTACGACACAG
GGTACACTGAGCGCTACATGGACGTCCCTGAGAACAACCAGCACGGCTATGAGGCGGGTTCCGTGGCCCT
GCACGTGGAGAAGCTGCCCAATGAGCCCAACCGCTTGCTTATCCTCCACGGCTTCCTGGACGAAAACGTG
CACTTTTTCCACACAAACTTCCTCGTCTCCCAACTGATCCGAGCAGGGAAACCTTACCAGCTCCAGATCT
ACCCCAACGAGAGACACAGTATTCGCTGCCCCGAGTCGGGCGAGCACTATGAAGTCACGTTGCTGCACTT
TCTACAGGAATACCTCTAG
